Addgene plasmid #190177: pcDNA3.1_rSERT_X5C_S277C
Purpose: For mammalian cell expression of rat SERT and measurement of cytoplasmic pathway accessibility
Depositing lab: Gary Rudnick. Depositing organization: Yale University. Publication: The cytoplasmic substrate permeation pathway of serotonin transporter. Zhang YW, Rudnick G. J Biol Chem. 2006 Nov 24;281(47):36213-20. doi: 10.1074/jbc.M605468200. Epub 2006 Sep 28. PubMed 17008313.
Backbone
  Vector backbone: pcDNA 3.1(+)
  Backbone manufacturer: Invitrogen
  Backbone size w/o insert (bp): 5428
  Total vector size (bp): 7423
  Vector type: Mammalian Expression
Growth in bacteria
  Bacterial resistance: Ampicillin, 100 μg/mL
  Growth temperature: 37°C
  Growth strain: DH5alpha
  Copy number: High Copy
Gene/Insert
  Gene/Insert name: rat serotonin transporter (alt name: rSERT)
  Species: R. norvegicus (rat)
  Insert size (bp): 1959
  Mutation: Cys15Ala, Cys21Ala, Cys109Ala, Ser277Cys, Cys357Ile, Cys622Ala
  GenBank ID: NC_051345 NM_013034.4
  Entrez Gene: Slc6a4 (a.k.a. SERT)
  Promoter: CMV
  Tag / fusion protein: c-myc (N terminal on insert); His6 (C terminal on insert); FLAG (C terminal on insert)
  Cloning method: Restriction Enzyme; 5′ cloning site XhoI (not destroyed); 3′ cloning site XbaI (not destroyed)
  Sequencing primers: 5′ TAATACGACTCACTATAGGG; 3′ TAGCCAACATGCCAGCATCC
Resource information
  A portion of this plasmid was derived from a plasmid made by: B J Hoffman, Laboratory of Cell Biology, National Institute of Mental Health, Bethesda, MD 20892.
Terms and licenses: Academic/Nonprofit Terms; Industry Terms: Not Available to Industry
How to cite: pcDNA3.1_rSERT_X5C_S277C was a gift from Gary Rudnick (Addgene plasmid # 190177 ; http://n2t.net/addgene:190177 ; RRID:Addgene_190177)
