[The description below was written by a language model from this plasmid's Addgene catalogue record and pLannotate feature annotations shown in this document.]
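Description:
pcDNA3.1_rSERT_X5C_S277C is a mammalian expression plasmid built on the pcDNA3.1(+) backbone, carrying a mutant rat serotonin transporter (rSERT, Slc6a4) cDNA cloned between XhoI and XbaI sites. It is propagated in E. coli through a high-copy ColE1/pUC-type origin with ampicillin selection from the β-lactamase gene. An f1 origin is also present. A separate SV40 early promoter–neo–SV40 poly(A) cassette provides the option of G418 selection of stably transfected mammalian cells. The sequenced record is about 7.4 kb, in line with the catalogued size.

Transporter expression is driven by the human CMV immediate-early enhancer and promoter and terminated by the bovine growth hormone polyadenylation signal. T7 and SP6 promoters flank the insert. The catalogue lists an N-terminal c-myc tag and C-terminal His6 and FLAG tags. The feature table annotates the 6xHis and a partial FLAG match just downstream of the coding sequence, but it does not annotate the c-myc tag.

The insert carries five substitutions that remove native cysteines (Cys15Ala, Cys21Ala, Cys109Ala, Cys357Ile and Cys622Ala), which is presumably what "X5C" refers to, plus a single introduced cysteine, Ser277Cys. This design fits cysteine-accessibility experiments, in which reducing the background of endogenous cysteines lets modification by sulfhydryl reagents be attributed to the engineered position. The stated purpose is expression of rat SERT in mammalian cells to measure accessibility of the transporter's cytoplasmic permeation pathway, with residue 277 serving as the reporter position. Short annotated fragments such as the HIV-1 LTR, ble, lacI and bom matches appear to be backbone remnants or partial homology hits rather than functional elements.
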