Features (pLannotate 1.2.2; 23 found; start..end, strand, type, name):
     28..80      -  misc_feature   bom (fragment): basis of mobility region from pBR322
    235..614     +  enhancer       CMV enhancer: human cytomegalovirus immediate early enhancer
    615..818     +  promoter       CMV promoter: human cytomegalovirus (CMV) immediate early promoter
    814..847     +  LTR            5' LTR (truncated) (fragment): truncated 5' long terminal repeat (LTR) from HIV-1
    863..881     +  promoter       T7 promoter: promoter for bacteriophage T7 RNA polymerase
   1013..2902    +  CDS            Slc6a4: SC6A4_RAT - Experimental evidence at protein level: Swiss-Prot protein existence level 1. Serotonin transporter whose primary function in the central nervous system involves the regulation of serotonergic signaling via transport of serotonin molecules from the synaptic cleft back into the pre-synaptic terminal for re-utilization. Plays a key role in mediating regulation of the availability of serotonin to other receptors of serotonergic systems. Terminates the action of serotonin and recycles it in a sodium-dependent manner. From Rattus norvegicus (Rat).
   2912..2929    +  CDS            6xHis: 6xHis affinity tag
   2939..2959    +  CDS            FLAG (fragment): FLAG® epitope tag, followed by an enterokinase cleavage site
   2987..3005    -  promoter       SP6 promoter: promoter for bacteriophage SP6 RNA polymerase
   3031..3255    +  polyA_signal   bGH poly(A) signal: bovine growth hormone polyadenylation signal
   3259..3280    +  promoter       SV40 promoter (fragment): SV40 enhancer and early promoter
   3301..3729    +  rep_origin     f1 ori (sequence partly withheld): f1 bacteriophage origin of replication; arrow indicates direction of (+) strand synthesis
   3743..4072    +  promoter       SV40 promoter: SV40 enhancer and early promoter
   4139..4930    +  CDS            neo: KKA2_KLEPN - Also known as kan, nptII. Experimental evidence at protein level: Swiss-Prot protein existence level 1. Resistance to kanamycin, neomycin, paromomycin, ribostamycin, butirosin and gentamicin B. From Klebsiella pneumoniae.
   4954..5112    +  CDS            ble (fragment): BLE_KLEPN - Experimental evidence at protein level: Swiss-Prot protein existence level 1. Binding protein with a strong affinity to the bleomycin family of antibiotics. Binds to CL990; an antimitotic-antibiotic compound. From Klebsiella pneumoniae.
   5107..5228    +  polyA_signal   SV40 poly(A) signal: SV40 polyadenylation signal
   5301..5317    -  protein_bind   lac operator: The lac repressor binds to the lac operator to inhibit transcription in E. coli. This inhibition can be relieved by adding lactose or isopropyl-β-D-thiogalactopyranoside (IPTG). lac repressor encoded by lacI
   5325..5355    -  promoter       lac promoter: promoter for the E. coli lac operon
   5370..5391    -  protein_bind   CAP binding site: CAP binding activates transcription in the presence of cAMP. E. coli catabolite activator protein
   5404..5496    -  CDS            lacI (fragment): lac repressor; lacI; The lac repressor binds to the lac operator to inhibit transcription in E. coli. This inhibition can be relieved by adding lactose or isopropyl-β-D-thiogalactopyranoside (IPTG).
   5679..6267    -  rep_origin     ori: high-copy-number ColE1/pMB1/pBR322/pUC origin of replication
   6438..7298    -  CDS            AmpR: β-lactamase; bla; confers resistance to ampicillin, carbenicillin, and related antibiotics
   7299..7403    -  promoter       AmpR promoter: bla
>Addgene plasmid #190177 | pcDNA3.1_rSERT_X5C_S277C | addgene full sequence | sequence record 377201 | Addgene NGS Result
GACGGATCGGGAGATCTCCCGATCCCCTATGGTGCACTCTCAGTACAATCTGCTCTGATGCCGCATAGTT
AAGCCAGTATCTGCTCCCTGCTTGTGTGTTGGAGGTCGCTGAGTAGTGCGCGAGCAAAATTTAAGCTACA
ACAAGGCAAGGCTTGACCGACAATTGCATGAAGAATCTGCTTAGGGTTAGGCGTTTTGCGCTGCTTCGCG
ATGTACGGGCCAGATATACGCGTTGACATTGATTATTGACTAGTTATTAATAGTAATCAATTACGGGGTC
ATTAGTTCATAGCCCATATATGGAGTTCCGCGTTACATAACTTACGGTAAATGGCCCGCCTGGCTGACCG
CCCAACGACCCCCGCCCATTGACGTCAATAATGACGTATGTTCCCATAGTAACGCCAATAGGGACTTTCC
ATTGACGTCAATGGGTGGAGTATTTACGGTAAACTGCCCACTTGGCAGTACATCAAGTGTATCATATGCC
AAGTACGCCCCCTATTGACGTCAATGACGGTAAATGGCCCGCCTGGCATTATGCCCAGTACATGACCTTA
TGGGACTTTCCTACTTGGCAGTACATCTACGTATTAGTCATCGCTATTACCATGGTGATGCGGTTTTGGC
AGTACATCAATGGGCGTGGATAGCGGTTTGACTCACGGGGATTTCCAAGTCTCCACCCCATTGACGTCAA
TGGGAGTTTGTTTTGGCACCAAAATCAACGGGACTTTCCAAAATGTCGTAACAACTCCGCCCCATTGACG
CAAATGGGCGGTAGGCGTGTACGGTGGGAGGTCTATATAAGCAGAGCTCTCTGGCTAACTAGAGAACCCA
CTGCTTACTGGCTTATCGAAATTAATACGACTCACTATAGGGAGACCCAAGCTTGGTACCGAGCTCGGAT
CCACTAGTAACGGCCGCCAGTGTGCTGGAATTCTGCAGATATCCATCACACTGGCGGCCGCTCGAGATGG
AACAAAAACTCATTTCAGAAGAGGATCTGAACATGGAGACCACACCCTTGAATTCACAGAAAGTGCTGTC
AGAGGCTAAGGACAGAGAGGACGCTCAAGAAAATGGTGTTCTGCAGAAGGGTGTCCCCACCACAGCGGAC
AGGGCAGAGCCTAGCCAAATATCCAATGGGTACTCTGCAGTCCCCAGCACAAGTGCAGGGGACGAAGCTT
CACACTCGATCCCAGCTGCCACCACCACCCTGGTGGCTGAGATTCGCCAAGGGGAGCGGGAGACCTGGGG
CAAGAAGATGGATTTCCTCCTGTCCGTCATTGGCTATGCCGTGGACCTGGGCAACATCTGGCGGTTTCCT
TACATAGCCTACCAGAATGGCGGAGGGGCCTTCCTCCTCCCTTATACCATCATGGCCATTTTCGGGGGGA
TCCCGCTCTTTTACATGGAGCTCGCACTGGGCCAGTACCACCGAAACGGGTGCATTTCCATATGGAGGAA
GATCTGCCCGATTTTCAAAGGCATTGGTTACGCCATCTGCATCATCGCCTTTTACATCGCCTCCTACTAC
AACACCATCATAGCCTGGGCGCTCTACTACCTCATCTCCTCCCTCACGGACCGGCTGCCCTGGACCAGCT
GCACGAACTCCTGGAACACTGGCAACTGCACCAACTACTTCGCCCAGGACAACATCACCTGGACGCTGCA
TTCCACGTCCCCCGCTGAGGAGTTCTACTTGCGCCATGTCCTGCAGATCCACCAGTCTAAGGGACTCCAG
GACCTGGGCACCATCAGCTGGCAGCTGACTCTCTGCATCGTGCTCATCTTCACCGTAATCTACTTTAGCA
TATGGAAAGGCGTCAAAACATGTGGCAAGGTGGTGTGGGTGACAGCCACCTTCCCATACATTGTCCTCTC
TGTCCTGCTGGTGAGGGGGGCCACCCTTCCTGGAGCCTGGAGAGGGGTCGTCTTCTACTTGAAACCCAAC
TGGCAGAAACTCTTGGAGACAGGGGTGTGGGTAGATGCCGCCGCTCAGATCTTCTTCTCTCTTGGCCCGG
GCTTTGGGGTTCTCCTGGCTTTTGCTAGCTACAACAAGTTCAACAACAACATTTATCAAGATGCCTTGGT
GACCAGTGTGGTGAACTGCATGACAAGCTTCGTCTCTGGCTTCGTCATCTTCACGGTGCTTGGCTACATG
GCGGAGATGAGGAATGAAGATGTGTCAGAGGTGGCCAAAGACGCAGGCCCCAGCCTCCTCTTCATCACGT
ATGCAGAGGCAATAGCCAACATGCCAGCATCCACGTTCTTTGCCATCATCTTCTTCCTCATGTTAATCAC
GCTGGGATTGGACAGCACGTTCGCAGGCCTGGAAGGTGTGATCACAGCTGTGCTGGATGAGTTCCCTCAC
ATCTGGGCCAAGCGCAGGGAATGGTTCGTGCTCATCGTGGTCATCACGTGCGTCTTGGGATCCCTGCTCA
CACTGACGTCAGGAGGGGCATACGTGGTGACTCTGCTGGAGGAGTATGCCACGGGGCCAGCAGTGCTCAC
CGTGGCCCTCATCGAGGCCGTCGCCGTGTCTTGGTTCTATGGAATCACTCAGTTCTGCAGCGATGTGAAG
GAGATGCTGGGCTTCAGCCCGGGATGGTTTTGGAGGATCTGCTGGGTGGCCATCAGCCCTCTGTTTCTCC
TGTTCATCATTTGCAGTTTTCTGATGAGCCCACCCCAGCTACGGCTTTTCCAATACAACTATCCCCACTG
GAGTATCGTCTTGGGCTACTGCATAGGGATGTCGTCCGTCATCTGCATCCCTACCTATATCATTTATCGG
CTGATCAGCACTCCGGGGACACTTAAGGAGCGCATTATTAAAAGTATCACTCCTGAAACACCCACAGAAA
TCCCGGCCGGGGACATCCGCATGAATGCTGTGGCGGCCGCACACCATCACCATCACCATGGTACCGACTA
CAAGGACGACGATGACAAGGAATTCTAATAATCTAGAGGGCCCTATTCTATAGTGTCACCTAAATGCTAG
AGCTCGCTGATCAGCCTCGACTGTGCCTTCTAGTTGCCAGCCATCTGTTGTTTGCCCCTCCCCCGTGCCT
TCCTTGACCCTGGAAGGTGCCACTCCCACTGTCCTTTCCTAATAAAATGAGGAAATTGCATCGCATTGTC
TGAGTAGGTGTCATTCTATTCTGGGGGGTGGGGTGGGGCAGGACAGCAAGGGGGAGGATTGGGAAGACAA
TAGCAGGCATGCTGGGGATGCGGTGGGCTCTATGGCTTCTGAGGCGGAAAGAACCAGCTGGGGCTCTAGG
GGGTATCCCC
[124 nt withheld, positions 3301-3424]
C
[91 nt withheld, positions 3426-3516]
A
[49 nt withheld, positions 3518-3566]
CCTTTGACGTTGGAGTCCACGTTCTTT
[37 nt withheld, positions 3594-3630]
ACCCTATCTCGGTCTATTCTTTTGATTTATAAGGGATTTTGCCGATTTCGGCCTATTGGTTAAAAAATGA
GCTGATTTAACAAAAATTTAACGCGAATTAATTCTGTGGAATGTGTGTCAGTTAGGGTGTGGAAAGTCCC
CAGGCTCCCCAGCAGGCAGAAGTATGCAAAGCATGCATCTCAATTAGTCAGCAACCAGGTGTGGAAAGTC
CCCAGGCTCCCCAGCAGGCAGAAGTATGCAAAGCATGCATCTCAATTAGTCAGCAACCATAGTCCCGCCC
CTAACTCCGCCCATCCCGCCCCTAACTCCGCCCAGTTCCGCCCATTCTCCGCCCCATGGCTGACTAATTT
TTTTTATTTATGCAGAGGCCGAGGCCGCCTCTGCCTCTGAGCTATTCCAGAAGTAGTGAGGAGGCTTTTT
TGGAGGCCTAGGCTTTTGCAAAAAGCTCCCGGGAGCTTGTATATCCATTTTCGGATCTGATCAAGAGACA
GGATGAGGATCGTTTCGCATGATTGAACAAGATGGATTGCACGCAGGTTCTCCGGCCGCTTGGGTGGAGA
GGCTATTCGGCTATGACTGGGCACAACAGACAATCGGCTGCTCTGATGCCGCCGTGTTCCGGCTGTCAGC
GCAGGGGCGCCCGGTTCTTTTTGTCAAGACCGACCTGTCCGGTGCCCTGAATGAACTGCAGGACGAGGCA
GCGCGGCTATCGTGGCTGGCCACGACGGGCGTTCCTTGCGCAGCTGTGCTCGACGTTGTCACTGAAGCGG
GAAGGGACTGGCTGCTATTGGGCGAAGTGCCGGGGCAGGATCTCCTGTCATCTCACCTTGCTCCTGCCGA
GAAAGTATCCATCATGGCTGATGCAATGCGGCGGCTGCATACGCTTGATCCGGCTACCTGCCCATTCGAC
CACCAAGCGAAACATCGCATCGAGCGAGCACGTACTCGGATGGAAGCCGGTCTTGTCGATCAGGATGATC
TGGACGAAGAGCATCAGGGGCTCGCGCCAGCCGAACTGTTCGCCAGGCTCAAGGCGCGCATGCCCGACGG
CGAGGATCTCGTCGTGACCCATGGCGATGCCTGCTTGCCGAATATCATGGTGGAAAATGGCCGCTTTTCT
GGATTCATCGACTGTGGCCGGCTGGGTGTGGCGGACCGCTATCAGGACATAGCGTTGGCTACCCGTGATA
TTGCTGAAGAGCTTGGCGGCGAATGGGCTGACCGCTTCCTCGTGCTTTACGGTATCGCCGCTCCCGATTC
GCAGCGCATCGCCTTCTATCGCCTTCTTGACGAGTTCTTCTGAGCGGGACTCTGGGGTTCGAAATGACCG
ACCAAGCGACGCCCAACCTGCCATCACGAGATTTCGATTCCACCGCCGCCTTCTATGAAAGGTTGGGCTT
CGGAATCGTTTTCCGGGACGCCGGCTGGATGATCCTCCAGCGCGGGGATCTCATGCTGGAGTTCTTCGCC
CACCCCAACTTGTTTATTGCAGCTTATAATGGTTACAAATAAAGCAATAGCATCACAAATTTCACAAATA
AAGCATTTTTTTCACTGCATTCTAGTTGTGGTTTGTCCAAACTCATCAATGTATCTTATCATGTCTGTAT
ACCGTCGACCTCTAGCTAGAGCTTGGCGTAATCATGGTCATAGCTGTTTCCTGTGTGAAATTGTTATCCG
CTCACAATTCCACACAACATACGAGCCGGAAGCATAAAGTGTAAAGCCTGGGGTGCCTAATGAGTGAGCT
AACTCACATTAATTGCGTTGCGCTCACTGCCCGCTTTCCAGTCGGGAAACCTGTCGTGCCAGCTGCATTA
ATGAATCGGCCAACGCGCGGGGAGAGGCGGTTTGCGTATTGGGCGCTCTTCCGCTTCCTCGCTCACTGAC
TCGCTGCGCTCGGTCGTTCGGCTGCGGCGAGCGGTATCAGCTCACTCAAAGGCGGTAATACGGTTATCCA
CAGAATCAGGGGATAACGCAGGAAAGAACATGTGAGCAAAAGGCCAGCAAAAGGCCAGGAACCGTAAAAA
GGCCGCGTTGCTGGCGTTTTTCCATAGGCTCCGCCCCCCTGACGAGCATCACAAAAATCGACGCTCAAGT
CAGAGGTGGCGAAACCCGACAGGACTATAAAGATACCAGGCGTTTCCCCCTGGAAGCTCCCTCGTGCGCT
CTCCTGTTCCGACCCTGCCGCTTACCGGATACCTGTCCGCCTTTCTCCCTTCGGGAAGCGTGGCGCTTTC
TCATAGCTCACGCTGTAGGTATCTCAGTTCGGTGTAGGTCGTTCGCTCCAAGCTGGGCTGTGTGCACGAA
CCCCCCGTTCAGCCCGACCGCTGCGCCTTATCCGGTAACTATCGTCTTGAGTCCAACCCGGTAAGACACG
ACTTATCGCCACTGGCAGCAGCCACTGGTAACAGGATTAGCAGAGCGAGGTATGTAGGCGGTGCTACAGA
GTTCTTGAAGTGGTGGCCTAACTACGGCTACACTAGAAGAACAGTATTTGGTATCTGCGCTCTGCTGAAG
CCAGTTACCTTCGGAAAAAGAGTTGGTAGCTCTTGATCCGGCAAACAAACCACCGCTGGTAGCGGTGGTT
TTTTTGTTTGCAAGCAGCAGATTACGCGCAGAAAAAAAGGATCTCAAGAAGATCCTTTGATCTTTTCTAC
GGGGTCTGACGCTCAGTGGAACGAAAACTCACGTTAAGGGATTTTGGTCATGAGATTATCAAAAAGGATC
TTCACCTAGATCCTTTTAAATTAAAAATGAAGTTTTAAATCAATCTAAAGTATATATGAGTAAACTTGGT
CTGACAGTTACCAATGCTTAATCAGTGAGGCACCTATCTCAGCGATCTGTCTATTTCGTTCATCCATAGT
TGCCTGACTCCCCGTCGTGTAGATAACTACGATACGGGAGGGCTTACCATCTGGCCCCAGTGCTGCAATG
ATACCGCGAGACCCACGCTCACCGGCTCCAGATTTATCAGCAATAAACCAGCCAGCCGGAAGGGCCGAGC
GCAGAAGTGGTCCTGCAACTTTATCCGCCTCCATCCAGTCTATTAATTGTTGCCGGGAAGCTAGAGTAAG
TAGTTCGCCAGTTAATAGTTTGCGCAACGTTGTTGCCATTGCTACAGGCATCGTGGTGTCACGCTCGTCG
TTTGGTATGGCTTCATTCAGCTCCGGTTCCCAACGATCAAGGCGAGTTACATGATCCCCCATGTTGTGCA
AAAAAGCGGTTAGCTCCTTCGGTCCTCCGATCGTTGTCAGAAGTAAGTTGGCCGCAGTGTTATCACTCAT
GGTTATGGCAGCACTGCATAATTCTCTTACTGTCATGCCATCCGTAAGATGCTTTTCTGTGACTGGTGAG
TACTCAACCAAGTCATTCTGAGAATAGTGTATGCGGCGACCGAGTTGCTCTTGCCCGGCGTCAATACGGG
ATAATACCGCGCCACATAGCAGAACTTTAAAAGTGCTCATCATTGGAAAACGTTCTTCGGGGCGAAAACT
CTCAAGGATCTTACCGCTGTTGAGATCCAGTTCGATGTAACCCACTCGTGCACCCAACTGATCTTCAGCA
TCTTTTACTTTCACCAGCGTTTCTGGGTGAGCAAAAACAGGAAGGCAAAATGCCGCAAAAAAGGGAATAA
GGGCGACACGGAAATGTTGAATACTCATACTCTTCCTTTTTCAATATTATTGAAGCATTTATCAGGGTTA
TTGTCTCATGAGCGGATACATATTTGAATGTATTTAGAAAAATAAACAAATAGGGGTTCCGCGCACATTT
CCCCGAAAAGTGCCACCTGACGTC
